Addgene plasmid #145024: TFORF3548
Purpose: Lentiviral vector for overexpressing transcription factor ORFs with unique 24-bp barcodes. Barcodes facilitate identification of transcription factors in pooled screens.
Depositing lab: Feng Zhang. Depositing organization: Broad Institute. Publication: A transcription factor atlas of directed differentiation. Joung J, Ma S, Tay T, Geiger-Schuller KR, Kirchgatterer PC, Verdine VK, Guo B, Arias-Garcia MA, Allen WE, Singh A, Kuksenko O, Abudayyeh OO, Gootenberg JS, Fu Z, Macrae RK, Buenrostro JD, Regev A, Zhang F. Cell. 2023 Jan 5;186(1):209-229.e26. doi: 10.1016/j.cell.2022.11.026. PubMed 36608654.
Backbone
  Vector backbone: pLX_TRC317
  Backbone manufacturer: Broad Institute Genetic Perturbation Platform
  Backbone size w/o insert (bp): 8264
  Vector type: Mammalian Expression, Lentiviral
  Selectable markers: Puromycin
Growth in bacteria
  Bacterial resistance: Ampicillin, 100 μg/mL
  Growth temperature: 37°C
  Growth strain: NEB Stable
  Copy number: High Copy
Gene/Insert
  Gene/Insert name: THAP10
  Species: H. sapiens (human)
  Insert size (bp): 977
  Entrez Gene: THAP10
  Promoter: EF1a
  Tag / fusion protein: V5 (C terminal on insert)
  Cloning method: Gateway Cloning
  Sequencing primers: 5′ GGGTGGAGACTGAAGTTAGGCCAG; 3′ CACATAGCGTAAAAGGAGCAACATAG
Resource information
  A portion of this plasmid was derived from a plasmid made by: Broad Institute Genetic Perturbation Platform
Terms and licenses: Academic/Nonprofit Terms; Industry Terms: Not Available to Industry
Depositor comments: NM_020147.3 Please test multiple small colonies in case of plasmid recombination. To make this collection available in a timely manner, a portion of this collection was not fully sequenced by Addgene. If an Addgene verified full plasmid sequence is not available, please contact us prior to placing an order to request the full sequence.
How to cite: TFORF3548 was a gift from Feng Zhang (Addgene plasmid # 145024 ; http://n2t.net/addgene:145024 ; RRID:Addgene_145024)
