[The description below was written by a language model from this plasmid's Addgene catalogue record and pLannotate feature annotations shown in this document.]
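Description:
TFORF3548 is a third-generation-style, self-inactivating lentiviral expression plasmid built on the pLX_TRC317 backbone and carrying the human transcription factor gene THAP10. In bacteria it is maintained through a high-copy ColE1/pUC-type origin with ampicillin resistance (AmpR); an f1 origin and remnants of a lac/lacZα cloning region flanked by T7 and T3 promoters are also present in the backbone. The depositor notes that the plasmid can recombine, a common issue with LTR-containing vectors.

The viral portion begins with an RSV promoter driving a truncated HIV-1 5' LTR, followed by the Ψ packaging signal, a gag fragment and the RRE, and ends with a ΔU3 3' LTR and an SV40 poly(A) signal. These elements allow the genomic RNA to be transcribed, exported and packaged when helper functions are supplied in trans, and leave an integrated provirus with inactivated LTR promoter activity. Within the provirus, an SV40 early promoter/origin region drives the puromycin N-acetyltransferase gene for selection of transduced mammalian cells. Downstream, a cPPT/CTS element is followed by the strong constitutive EF-1α promoter, which drives the THAP10 ORF. The ORF was introduced by Gateway cloning, is flanked by attB1 and attB2 sites, and is followed by a V5 epitope, recorded as a C-terminal tag. A WPRE downstream enhances transcript expression.

According to the record, each plasmid in this collection carries a unique 24-bp barcode, which is not annotated in the feature table. The barcode lets the overexpressed transcription factor be identified in pooled screens, such as studies of directed differentiation.
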