Features (pLannotate 1.2.2; 34 found; start..end, strand, type, name):
      5..231     +  promoter       RSV promoter: Rous sarcoma virus enhancer/promoter
    232..412     +  LTR            5' LTR (truncated): truncated 5' long terminal repeat (LTR) from HIV-1
    459..584     +  misc_feature   HIV-1 Ψ: packaging signal of human immunodeficiency virus type 1
    568..931     +  CDS            HIV-1 gag (fragment): gag protein from human immunodeficiency virus 1; gag
   1077..1310    +  misc_feature   RRE: The Rev response element (RRE) of HIV-1 allows for Rev-dependent mRNA export from the nucleus to the cytoplasm.
   1687..1713    +  CDS            Rev (fragment): human immunodeficiency virus 1 (HIV-1) Rev protein; rev; enhances nuclear export of unspliced and incompletely spliced viral mRNAs
   1720..1743    +  promoter       SV40 promoter (fragment): SV40 early promoter
   1744..1815    +  promoter       SV40 promoter (fragment): SV40 enhancer and early promoter
   1839..1974    +  rep_origin     SV40 ori: SV40 origin of replication
   2020..2616    +  CDS            PuroR (fragment): puromycin N-acetyltransferase; pac from Streptomyces; confers resistance to puromycin
   2665..2782    +  misc_feature   cPPT/CTS: central polypurine tract and central termination sequence of HIV-1
   2847..2913    +  CDS            small t antigen (fragment): SV40 (simian virus 40) small t antigen
   2920..4098    +  promoter       EF-1α promoter: strong constitutive promoter for human elongation factor EF-1α
   4119..4136    +  protein_bind   attB1 (fragment): mutant version of attB; core recombination site for the Gateway® BP reaction BP Clonase™
   4142..4912    +  CDS            THAP10: THA10_HUMAN - Experimental evidence at protein level: Swiss-Prot protein existence level 1. From Homo sapiens (Human).
   4914..4938    -  protein_bind   attB2: mutant version of attB; recombination site for the Gateway® BP reaction BP Clonase™
   4946..4987    +  CDS            V5 tag: epitope tag from simian virus 5
   5003..5056    +  promoter       U6 promoter (fragment): RNA polymerase III promoter for human U6 snRNA
   5098..5686    +  misc_feature   WPRE: woodchuck hepatitis virus posttranscriptional regulatory element
   5737..5756    +  misc_feature   cPPT/CTS (fragment): central polypurine tract and central termination sequence of HIV-1
   5758..5991    +  LTR            3' LTR (ΔU3): self-inactivating 3' long terminal repeat (LTR) from HIV-1
   6069..6190    +  polyA_signal   SV40 poly(A) signal: SV40 polyadenylation signal
   6230..6365    +  rep_origin     SV40 ori: SV40 origin of replication
   6386..6404    -  promoter       T7 promoter: promoter for bacteriophage T7 RNA polymerase
   6412..6567    +  CDS            lacZα (fragment): LacZα fragment of β-galactosidase; lacZ fragment
   6572..7000    +  rep_origin     f1 ori (sequence partly withheld): f1 bacteriophage origin of replication; arrow indicates direction of (+) strand synthesis
   7053..7157    +  promoter       AmpR promoter: bla
   7158..8018    +  CDS            AmpR: β-lactamase; bla; confers resistance to ampicillin, carbenicillin, and related antibiotics
   8189..8777    +  rep_origin     ori: high-copy-number ColE1/pMB1/pBR322/pUC origin of replication
   8960..9052    +  CDS            lacI (fragment): lac repressor; lacI; The lac repressor binds to the lac operator to inhibit transcription in E. coli. This inhibition can be relieved by adding lactose or isopropyl-β-D-thiogalactopyranoside (IPTG).
   9065..9086    +  protein_bind   CAP binding site: CAP binding activates transcription in the presence of cAMP. E. coli catabolite activator protein
   9101..9131    +  promoter       lac promoter: promoter for the E. coli lac operon
   9139..9155    +  protein_bind   lac operator: The lac repressor binds to the lac operator to inhibit transcription in E. coli. This inhibition can be relieved by adding lactose or isopropyl-β-D-thiogalactopyranoside (IPTG). lac repressor encoded by lacI
   9200..9218    +  promoter       T3 promoter: promoter for bacteriophage T3 RNA polymerase
>Addgene plasmid #145024 | TFORF3548 | depositor full sequence | sequence record 287186 | Full Sequence
TTAATGTAGTCTTATGCAATACTCTTGTAGTCTTGCAACATGGTAACGATGAGTTAGCAACATGCCTTAC
AAGGAGAGAAAAAGCACCGTGCATGCCGATTGGTGGAAGTAAGGTGGTACGATCGTGCCTTATTAGGAAG
GCAACAGACGGGTCTGACATGGATTGGACGAACCACTGAATTGCCGCATTGCAGAGATATTGTATTTAAG
TGCCTAGCTCGATACATAAACGGGTCTCTCTGGTTAGACCAGATCTGAGCCTGGGAGCTCTCTGGCTAAC
TAGGGAACCCACTGCTTAAGCCTCAATAAAGCTTGCCTTGAGTGCTTCAAGTAGTGTGTGCCCGTCTGTT
GTGTGACTCTGGTAACTAGAGATCCCTCAGACCCTTTTAGTCAGTGTGGAAAATCTCTAGCAGTGGCGCC
CGAACAGGGACTTGAAAGCGAAAGGGAAACCAGAGGAGCTCTCTCGACGCAGGACTCGGCTTGCTGAAGC
GCGCACGGCAAGAGGCGAGGGGCGGCGACTGGTGAGTACGCCAAAAATTTTGACTAGCGGAGGCTAGAAG
GAGAGAGATGGGTGCGAGAGCGTCAGTATTAAGCGGGGGAGAATTAGATCGCGATGGGAAAAAATTCGGT
TAAGGCCAGGGGGAAAGAAAAAATATAAATTAAAACATATAGTATGGGCAAGCAGGGAGCTAGAACGATT
CGCAGTTAATCCTGGCCTGTTAGAAACATCAGAAGGCTGTAGACAAATACTGGGACAGCTACAACCATCC
CTTCAGACAGGATCAGAAGAACTTAGATCATTATATAATACAGTAGCAACCCTCTATTGTGTGCATCAAA
GGATAGAGATAAAAGACACCAAGGAAGCTTTAGACAAGATAGAGGAAGAGCAAAACAAAAGTAAGACCAC
CGCACAGCAAGCGGCCGCTGATCTTCAGACCTGGAGGAGGAGATATGAGGGACAATTGGAGAAGTGAATT
ATATAAATATAAAGTAGTAAAAATTGAACCATTAGGAGTAGCACCCACCAAGGCAAAGAGAAGAGTGGTG
CAGAGAGAAAAAAGAGCAGTGGGAATAGGAGCTTTGTTCCTTGGGTTCTTGGGAGCAGCAGGAAGCACTA
TGGGCGCAGCGTCAATGACGCTGACGGTACAGGCCAGACAATTATTGTCTGGTATAGTGCAGCAGCAGAA
CAATTTGCTGAGGGCTATTGAGGCGCAACAGCATCTGTTGCAACTCACAGTCTGGGGCATCAAGCAGCTC
CAGGCAAGAATCCTGGCTGTGGAAAGATACCTAAAGGATCAACAGCTCCTGGGGATTTGGGGTTGCTCTG
GAAAACTCATTTGCACCACTGCTGTGCCTTGGAATGCTAGTTGGAGTAATAAATCTCTGGAACAGATTTG
GAATCACACGACCTGGATGGAGTGGGACAGAGAAATTAACAATTACACAAGCTTAATACACTCCTTAATT
GAAGAATCGCAAAACCAGCAAGAAAAGAATGAACAAGAATTATTGGAATTAGATAAATGGGCAAGTTTGT
GGAATTGGTTTAACATAACAAATTGGCTGTGGTATATAAAATTATTCATAATGATAGTAGGAGGCTTGGT
AGGTTTAAGAATAGTTTTTGCTGTACTTTCTATAGTGAATAGAGTTAGGCAGGGATATTCACCATTATCG
TTTCAGACCCACCTCCCAACCCCGAGGGGACCCATGCATTGCATCTCAATTAGTCAGCAACCAGGTGTGG
AAAGTCCCCAGGCTCCCCAGCAGGCAGAAGTATGCAAAGCATGCGTCTCAATTAGTCAGCAACCATAGTC
CCGCCCCTAACTCCGCCCATCCCGCCCCTAACTCCGCCCAGTTCCGCCCATTCTCCGCCCCATGGCTGAC
TAATTTTTTTTATTTATGCAGAGGCCGAGGCCGCCTCGGCCTCTGAGCTATTCCAGAAGTAGTGAGGAGG
CTTTTTTGGAGGCCTAGGCTTTTGCAAAAAGCTTTCTAGAGGTACCACCGGAGCTTACCATGACCGAGTA
CAAGCCCACGGTGCGCCTCGCCACCCGCGACGACGTCCCCAGGGCCGTACGCACCCTCGCCGCCGCGTTC
GCCGACTACCCCGCCACGCGCCACACCGTCGATCCGGACCGCCACATCGAGCGGGTCACCGAGCTGCAAG
AACTCTTCCTCACGCGCGTCGGGCTCGACATCGGCAAGGTGTGGGTCGCGGACGACGGCGCCGCCGTGGC
GGTCTGGACCACGCCGGAGAGCGTCGAAGCGGGGGCGGTGTTCGCCGAGATCGGCCCGCGCATGGCCGAG
TTGAGCGGTTCCCGGCTGGCCGCGCAGCAACAGATGGAAGGCCTCCTGGCGCCGCACCGGCCCAAGGAGC
CCGCGTGGTTCCTGGCCACCGTCGGCGTCTCGCCCGACCACCAGGGCAAGGGTCTGGGCAGCGCCGTCGT
GCTCCCCGGAGTGGAGGCGGCCGAGCGCGCCGGGGTGCCCGCCTTCCTGGAGACCTCCGCGCCCCGCAAC
CTCCCCTTCTACGAGCGGCTCGGCTTCACCGTCACCGCCGACGTCGAGGTGCCCGAAGGACCGCGCACCT
GGTGCATGACCCGCAAGCCCGGTGCCAGTTAACGAATTCTAGATCTTGAGACAAATGGCAGTATTCATCC
ACAATTTTAAAAGAAAAGGGGGGATTGGGGGGTACAGTGCAGGGGAAAGAATAGTAGACATAATAGCAAC
AGACATACAAACTAAAGAATTACAAAAACAAATTACAAAAATTCAAAATTTTCGGGTTTATTACAGGGAC
AGCAGAGATCCACTTTGGCGCCGGCTCGAGGCCTGCAGGTGCAAAGATGGATAAAGTTTTAAACAGAGAG
GAATCTTTGCAGCTAATGGACCTTCTAGGTCTTGAAAGGAGTGGGAATTGGCTCCGGTGCCCGTCAGTGG
GCAGAGCGCACATCGCCCACAGTCCCCGAGAAGTTGGGGGGAGGGGTCGGCAATTGAACCGGTGCCTAGA
GAAGGTGGCGCGGGGTAAACTGGGAAAGTGATGTCGTGTACTGGCTCCGCCTTTTTCCCGAGGGTGGGGG
AGAACCGTATATAAGTGCAGTAGTCGCCGTGAACGTTCTTTTTCGCAACGGGTTTGCCGCCAGAACACAG
GTAAGTGCCGTGTGTGGTTCCCGCGGGCCTGGCCTCTTTACGGGTTATGGCCCTTGCGTGCCTTGAATTA
CTTCCACCTGGCTGCAGTACGTGATTCTTGATCCCGAGCTTCGGGTTGGAAGTGGGTGGGAGAGTTCGAG
GCCTTGCGCTTAAGGAGCCCCTTCGCCTCGTGCTTGAGTTGAGGCCTGGCCTGGGCGCTGGGGCCGCCGC
GTGCGAATCTGGTGGCACCTTCGCGCCTGTCTCGCTGCTTTCGATAAGTCTCTAGCCATTTAAAATTTTT
GATGACCTGCTGCGACGCTTTTTTTCTGGCAAGATAGTCTTGTAAATGCGGGCCAAGATCTGCACACTGG
TATTTCGGTTTTTGGGGCCGCGGGCGGCGACGGGGCCCGTGCGTCCCAGCGCACATGTTCGGCGAGGCGG
GGCCTGCGAGCGCGGCCACCGAGAATCGGACGGGGGTAGTCTCAAGCTGGCCGGCCTGCTCTGGTGCCTG
GCCTCGCGCCGCCGTGTATCGCCCCGCCCTGGGCGGCAAGGCTGGCCCGGTCGGCACCAGTTGCGTGAGC
GGAAAGATGGCCGCTTCCCGGCCCTGCTGCAGGGAGCTCAAAATGGAGGACGCGGCGCTCGGGAGAGCGG
GCGGGTGAGTCACCCACACAAAGGAAAAGGGCCTTTCCGTCCTCAGCCGTCGCTTCATGTGACTCCACGG
AGTACCGGGCGCCGTCCAGGCACCTCGATTAGTTCTCGAGCTTTTGGAGTACGTCGTCTTTAGGTTGGGG
GGAGGGGTTTTATGCGATGGAGTTTCCCCACACTGAGTGGGTGGAGACTGAAGTTAGGCCAGCTTGGCAC
TTGATGTAATTCTCCTTGGAATTTGCCCTTTTTGAGTTTGGATCTTGGTTCATTCTCAAGCCTCAGACAG
TGGTTCAAAGTTTTTTTCTTCCATTTCAGGTGTCGTGAGGCTAGCATCGATTGATCAACAAGTTTGTACA
AAAAAGTTGGCATGCCGGCCCGTTGTGTGGCCGCCCACTGCGGCAACACCACCAAGTCTGGGAAGTCGCT
GTTCCGCTTTCCCAAGGACCGGGCCGTGCGGCTGCTCTGGGACCGCTTCGTGCGGGGTTGCCGCGCCGAC
TGGTACGGAGGCAATGACCGCTCGGTCATCTGCTCTGACCACTTTGCCCCAGCCTGTTTTGACGTCTCTT
CGGTTATCCAGAAGAACCTGCGCTTCTCCCAGCGCCTGAGGCTGGTGGCAGGCGCCGTGCCCACCCTGCA
CCGGGTGCCCGCCCCGGCACCTAAGAGGGGAGAGGAGGGAGACCAAGCAGGCCGCCTGGACACGCGAGGA
GAGCTCCAGGCAGCCAGGCATTCTGAGGCTGCCCCAGGTCCAGTCTCCTGTACACGCCCCCGAGCTGGGA
AGCAGGCTGCAGCTTCACAGATTACGTGTGAAAATGAACTTGTGCAAACCCAACCCCATGCTGATAATCC
ATCTAATACTGTCACTTCAGTACCTACTCACTGTGAAGAAGGCCCAGTGCATAAAAGTACACAAATTTCT
TTGAAAAGGCCCCGTCACCGTAGTGTGGGTATTCAAGCCAAAGTGAAAGCGTTTGGAAAAAGACTGTGTA
ATGCAACTACTCAGACAGAGGAATTGTGGTCTAGAACTTCCTCTCTCTTTGACATTTACTCCAGTGATTC
AGAAACAGATACAGACTGGGATATCAAGAGTGAACAGAGTGATTTGTCTTATATGGCTGTACAGGTGAAA
GAAGAAACATGTTACCCAACTTTCTTGTACAAAGTGGTTGATATCGGTAAGCCTATCCCTAACCCTCTCC
TCGGTCTCGATTCTACGTAGTAATGAACTAGTCCGTAACTTGAAAGTATTTCGATTTCTTGGCTTTATAT
ATCTTGTGGAAAGGACGACTTCTATCAGCCTATCTCTGGGGCACGCGTTAAGTCGACAATCAACCTCTGG
ATTACAAAATTTGTGAAAGATTGACTGGTATTCTTAACTATGTTGCTCCTTTTACGCTATGTGGATACGC
TGCTTTAATGCCTTTGTATCATGCTATTGCTTCCCGTATGGCTTTCATTTTCTCCTCCTTGTATAAATCC
TGGTTGCTGTCTCTTTATGAGGAGTTGTGGCCCGTTGTCAGGCAACGTGGCGTGGTGTGCACTGTGTTTG
CTGACGCAACCCCCACTGGTTGGGGCATTGCCACCACCTGTCAGCTCCTTTCCGGGACTTTCGCTTTCCC
CCTCCCTATTGCCACGGCGGAACTCATCGCCGCCTGCCTTGCCCGCTGCTGGACAGGGGCTCGGCTGTTG
GGCACTGACAATTCCGTGGTGTTGTCGGGGAAATCATCGTCCTTTCCTTGGCTGCTCGCCTGTGTTGCCA
CCTGGATTCTGCGCGGGACGTCCTTCTGCTACGTCCCTTCGGCCCTCAATCCAGCGGACCTTCCTTCCCG
CGGCCTGCTGCCGGCTCTGCGGCCTCTTCCGCGTCTTCGCCTTCGCCCTCAGACGAGTCGGATCTCCCTT
TGGGCCGCCTCCCCGCGTCGACTTTAAGACCAATGACTTACAAGGCAGCTGTAGATCTTAGCCACTTTTT
AAAAGAAAAGGGGGGACTGGAAGGGCTAATTCACTCCCAACGAAGACAAGATCTGCTTTTTGCTTGTACT
GGGTCTCTCTGGTTAGACCAGATCTGAGCCTGGGAGCTCTCTGGCTAACTAGGGAACCCACTGCTTAAGC
CTCAATAAAGCTTGCCTTGAGTGCTTCAAGTAGTGTGTGCCCGTCTGTTGTGTGACTCTGGTAACTAGAG
ATCCCTCAGACCCTTTTAGTCAGTGTGGAAAATCTCTAGCAGTACGTATAGTAGTTCATGTCATCTTATT
ATTCAGTATTTATAACTTGCAAAGAAATGAATATCAGAGAGTGAGAGGAACTTGTTTATTGCAGCTTATA
ATGGTTACAAATAAAGCAATAGCATCACAAATTTCACAAATAAAGCATTTTTTTCACTGCATTCTAGTTG
TGGTTTGTCCAAACTCATCAATGTATCTTATCATGTCTGGCTCTAGCTATCCCGCCCCTAACTCCGCCCA
TCCCGCCCCTAACTCCGCCCAGTTCCGCCCATTCTCCGCCCCATGGCTGACTAATTTTTTTTATTTATGC
AGAGGCCGAGGCCGCCTCGGCCTCTGAGCTATTCCAGAAGTAGTGAGGAGGCTTTTTTGGAGGCCTAGGG
ACGTACCCAATTCGCCCTATAGTGAGTCGTATTACGCGCGCTCACTGGCCGTCGTTTTACAACGTCGTGA
CTGGGAAAACCCTGGCGTTACCCAACTTAATCGCCTTGCAGCACATCCCCCTTTCGCCAGCTGGCGTAAT
AGCGAAGAGGCCCGCACCGATCGCCCTTCCCAACAGTTGCGCAGCCTGAATGGCGAATGGG
[124 nt withheld, positions 6572-6695]
C
[91 nt withheld, positions 6697-6787]
A
[49 nt withheld, positions 6789-6837]
CCTTTGACGTTGGAGTCCACGTTCTTT
[37 nt withheld, positions 6865-6901]
ACCCTATCTCGGTCTATTCTTTTGATTTATAAGGGATTTTGCCGATTTCGGCCTATTGGTTAAAAAATGA
GCTGATTTAACAAAAATTTAACGCGAATTTTAACAAAATATTAACGCTTACAATTTAGGTGGCACTTTTC
GGGGAAATGTGCGCGGAACCCCTATTTGTTTATTTTTCTAAATACATTCAAATATGTATCCGCTCATGAG
ACAATAACCCTGATAAATGCTTCAATAATATTGAAAAAGGAAGAGTATGAGTATTCAACATTTCCGTGTC
GCCCTTATTCCCTTTTTTGCGGCATTTTGCCTTCCTGTTTTTGCTCACCCAGAAACGCTGGTGAAAGTAA
AAGATGCTGAAGATCAGTTGGGTGCACGAGTGGGTTACATCGAACTGGATCTCAACAGCGGTAAGATCCT
TGAGAGTTTTCGCCCCGAAGAACGTTTTCCAATGATGAGCACTTTTAAAGTTCTGCTATGTGGCGCGGTA
TTATCCCGTATTGACGCCGGGCAAGAGCAACTCGGTCGCCGCATACACTATTCTCAGAATGACTTGGTTG
AGTACTCACCAGTCACAGAAAAGCATCTTACGGATGGCATGACAGTAAGAGAATTATGCAGTGCTGCCAT
AACCATGAGTGATAACACTGCGGCCAACTTACTTCTGACAACGATCGGAGGACCGAAGGAGCTAACCGCT
TTTTTGCACAACATGGGGGATCATGTAACTCGCCTTGATCGTTGGGAACCGGAGCTGAATGAAGCCATAC
CAAACGACGAGCGTGACACCACGATGCCTGTAGCAATGGCAACAACGTTGCGCAAACTATTAACTGGCGA
ACTACTTACTCTAGCTTCCCGGCAACAATTAATAGACTGGATGGAGGCGGATAAAGTTGCAGGACCACTT
CTGCGCTCGGCCCTTCCGGCTGGCTGGTTTATTGCTGATAAATCTGGAGCCGGTGAGCGTGGGTCTCGCG
GTATCATTGCAGCACTGGGGCCAGATGGTAAGCCCTCCCGTATCGTAGTTATCTACACGACGGGGAGTCA
GGCAACTATGGATGAACGAAATAGACAGATCGCTGAGATAGGTGCCTCACTGATTAAGCATTGGTAACTG
TCAGACCAAGTTTACTCATATATACTTTAGATTGATTTAAAACTTCATTTTTAATTTAAAAGGATCTAGG
TGAAGATCCTTTTTGATAATCTCATGACCAAAATCCCTTAACGTGAGTTTTCGTTCCACTGAGCGTCAGA
CCCCGTAGAAAAGATCAAAGGATCTTCTTGAGATCCTTTTTTTCTGCGCGTAATCTGCTGCTTGCAAACA
AAAAAACCACCGCTACCAGCGGTGGTTTGTTTGCCGGATCAAGAGCTACCAACTCTTTTTCCGAAGGTAA
CTGGCTTCAGCAGAGCGCAGATACCAAATACTGTTCTTCTAGTGTAGCCGTAGTTAGGCCACCACTTCAA
GAACTCTGTAGCACCGCCTACATACCTCGCTCTGCTAATCCTGTTACCAGTGGCTGCTGCCAGTGGCGAT
AAGTCGTGTCTTACCGGGTTGGACTCAAGACGATAGTTACCGGATAAGGCGCAGCGGTCGGGCTGAACGG
GGGGTTCGTGCACACAGCCCAGCTTGGAGCGAACGACCTACACCGAACTGAGATACCTACAGCGTGAGCT
ATGAGAAAGCGCCACGCTTCCCGAAGGGAGAAAGGCGGACAGGTATCCGGTAAGCGGCAGGGTCGGAACA
GGAGAGCGCACGAGGGAGCTTCCAGGGGGAAACGCCTGGTATCTTTATAGTCCTGTCGGGTTTCGCCACC
TCTGACTTGAGCGTCGATTTTTGTGATGCTCGTCAGGGGGGCGGAGCCTATGGAAAAACGCCAGCAACGC
GGCCTTTTTACGGTTCCTGGCCTTTTGCTGGCCTTTTGCTCACATGTTCTTTCCTGCGTTATCCCCTGAT
TCTGTGGATAACCGTATTACCGCCTTTGAGTGAGCTGATACCGCTCGCCGCAGCCGAACGACCGAGCGCA
GCGAGTCAGTGAGCGAGGAAGCGGAAGAGCGCCCAATACGCAAACCGCCTCTCCCCGCGCGTTGGCCGAT
TCATTAATGCAGCTGGCACGACAGGTTTCCCGACTGGAAAGCGGGCAGTGAGCGCAACGCAATTAATGTG
AGTTAGCTCACTCATTAGGCACCCCAGGCTTTACACTTTATGCTTCCGGCTCGTATGTTGTGTGGAATTG
TGAGCGGATAACAATTTCACACAGGAAACAGCTATGACCATGATTACGCCAAGCGCGCAATTAACCCTCA
CTAAAGGGAACAAAAGCTGGAGCTGCAAGC
