>Addgene plasmid #145024 | TFORF3548 | depositor partial sequence | sequence record 287187 | Insert
ATCGATTGATCAACAAGTTTGTACAAAAAAGTTGGCATGCCGGCCCGTTGTGTGGCCGCCCACTGCGGCA
ACACCACCAAGTCTGGGAAGTCGCTGTTCCGCTTTCCCAAGGACCGGGCCGTGCGGCTGCTCTGGGACCG
CTTCGTGCGGGGTTGCCGCGCCGACTGGTACGGAGGCAATGACCGCTCGGTCATCTGCTCTGACCACTTT
GCCCCAGCCTGTTTTGACGTCTCTTCGGTTATCCAGAAGAACCTGCGCTTCTCCCAGCGCCTGAGGCTGG
TGGCAGGCGCCGTGCCCACCCTGCACCGGGTGCCCGCCCCGGCACCTAAGAGGGGAGAGGAGGGAGACCA
AGCAGGCCGCCTGGACACGCGAGGAGAGCTCCAGGCAGCCAGGCATTCTGAGGCTGCCCCAGGTCCAGTC
TCCTGTACACGCCCCCGAGCTGGGAAGCAGGCTGCAGCTTCACAGATTACGTGTGAAAATGAACTTGTGC
AAACCCAACCCCATGCTGATAATCCATCTAATACTGTCACTTCAGTACCTACTCACTGTGAAGAAGGCCC
AGTGCATAAAAGTACACAAATTTCTTTGAAAAGGCCCCGTCACCGTAGTGTGGGTATTCAAGCCAAAGTG
AAAGCGTTTGGAAAAAGACTGTGTAATGCAACTACTCAGACAGAGGAATTGTGGTCTAGAACTTCCTCTC
TCTTTGACATTTACTCCAGTGATTCAGAAACAGATACAGACTGGGATATCAAGAGTGAACAGAGTGATTT
GTCTTATATGGCTGTACAGGTGAAAGAAGAAACATGTTACCCAACTTTCTTGTACAAAGTGGTTGATATC
GGTAAGCCTATCCCTAACCCTCTCCTCGGTCTCGATTCTACGTAGTAATGAACTAGTCCGTAACTTGAAA
GTATTTCGATTTCTTGGCTTTATATATCTTGTGGAAAGGACGACTTCTATCAGCCTATCTCTGGGGC
