>Addgene plasmid #145024 | TFORF3548 | depositor partial sequence | sequence record 287188 | Barcode
CTTCTATCAGCCTATCTCTGGGGC
