>Addgene plasmid #145024 | TFORF3548 | addgene partial sequence | sequence record 319874 | WPRE-R 5'-CATAGCGTAAAAGGAGCAACA-3'
AATTTTGTAATCCAGAGGTTGATTGTCGACTTAACGCGTGCCCCAGAGATAGGCTGATAGAAGTCGTCCT
TTCCACAAGATATATAAAGCCAAGAAATCGAAATACTTTCAAGTTACGGACTAGTTCATTACTACGTAGA
ATCGAGACCGAGGAGAGGGTTAGGGATAGGCTTACCGATATCAACCACTTTGTACAAGAAAGTTGGGTAA
CATGTTTCTTCTTTCACCTGTACAGCCATATAAGACAAATCACTCTGTTCACTCTTGATATCCCAGTCTG
TATCTGTTTCTGAATCACTGGAGTAAATGTCAAAGAGAGAGGAAGTTCTAGACCACAATTCCTCTGTCTG
AGTAGTTGCATTACACAGTCTTTTTCCAAACGCTTTCACTTTGGCTTGAATACCCACACTACGGTGACGG
GGCCTTTTCAAAGAAATTTGTGTACTTTTATGCACTGGGCCTTCTTCACAGTGAGTAGGTACTGAAGTGA
CAGTATTAGATGGATTATCAGCATGGGGTTGGGTTTGCACAAGTTCATTTTCACACGTAATCTGTGAAGC
TGCAGCCTGCTTCCCAGCTCGGGGGCGTGTACAGGAGACTGGACCTGGGGCAGCCTCAGAATGCCTGGCT
GCCTGGAGCTCTCCTCGCGTGTCCAGGCGGCCTGCTTGGTCTCCCTCCTCTCCCCTCTT
